Addgene plasmid #199053: pGL1_46
Purpose: Level 1 plasmid, barcoded ORI
Depositing lab: Charlie Gilbert & Nili Ostrov & Cultivarium Tools. Depositing organization: Cultivarium, Convergent Research. Publication: A scalable framework for high-throughput identification of functional origins of replication in non-model bacteria. Gilbert C, Brumwell SL, Crits-Christoph A, Kang SC, Martin-Moldes Z, Alsharif W, Esmurria A, Nguyen M-A, Lee HH, Ostrov N. bioRxiv 2023.05.19.541510 10.1101/2023.05.19.541510.
Backbone
  Vector backbone: pGLDV_5
  Vector type: Synthetic Biology
Growth in bacteria
  Bacterial resistance: Kanamycin, 50 μg/mL
  Growth temperature: 37°C
  Growth strain: E. coli Zymo 10B
  Copy number: High Copy
Gene/Insert
  Gene/Insert name: Dummy ORI plus NGS barcode 23
  Species: Synthetic
  Cloning method: Unknown
Terms and licenses: Academic/Nonprofit Terms; Industry Terms: Not Available to Industry
How to cite: pGL1_46 was a gift from Charlie Gilbert & Nili Ostrov & Cultivarium Tools (Addgene plasmid # 199053 ; http://n2t.net/addgene:199053 ; RRID:Addgene_199053)
