[The description below was written by a language model from this plasmid's Addgene catalogue record and pLannotate feature annotations shown in this document.]
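Description:
pGL1_46 is a small (about 2.5 kb) synthetic-biology plasmid described as a "Level 1" part plasmid in a hierarchical assembly scheme, built on the pGLDV_5 backbone. It is maintained in E. coli as a high-copy plasmid: the feature table shows a ColE1/pMB1/pUC-type origin of replication and a KanR gene (aminoglycoside phosphotransferase, aph(3')-Ia) that provides kanamycin selection.

The recorded insert is a synthetic "dummy ORI" joined to an NGS barcode (barcode 23). In other words, the position that would hold a candidate origin of replication in sibling plasmids of the series carries a placeholder sequence here, tagged with a short unique identifier that can be read by sequencing. The automated annotation did not assign a feature to the dummy ORI or the barcode, which is expected for synthetic sequence with no database match, so their exact location is not stated in the record. The remaining annotated elements are an rrnB T1 transcription terminator, which probably insulates neighbouring parts from read-through transcription, and short fragments of a lac operator, a pBluescript-type multiple cloning site and lacZα. These fragments look like leftovers from a lacZα drop-out or screening cassette in the destination vector rather than functional units, though the record does not confirm this, and the cloning method is listed as unknown.

The plasmid belongs to a toolkit for high-throughput identification of functional origins of replication in non-model bacteria, where barcoded ORI parts are assembled into higher-level plasmids and tracked in pools by sequencing. A dummy ORI part would plausibly serve as a non-replicating or placeholder control, but the record does not state this role.
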