Features (pLannotate 1.2.2; 6 found; start..end, strand, type, name):
    166..181     -  protein_bind   lac operator (fragment): The lac repressor binds to the lac operator to inhibit transcription in E. coli. This inhibition can be relieved by adding lactose or isopropyl-β-D-thiogalactopyranoside (IPTG). lac repressor encoded by lacI
    332..920     -  rep_origin     ori: high-copy-number ColE1/pMB1/pBR322/pUC origin of replication
   1056..1871    -  CDS            KanR: aminoglycoside phosphotransferase; aph(3')-Ia; confers resistance to kanamycin in bacteria or G418 (Geneticin®) in eukaryotes
   1987..2009    +  misc_feature   MCS (fragment): pBluescript multiple cloning site
   2009..2055    +  terminator     rrnB T1 terminator: transcription terminator T1 from the E. coli rrnB gene
   2157..2200    -  CDS            lacZα (fragment): LacZα fragment of β-galactosidase; lacZ fragment
>Addgene plasmid #199053 | pGL1_46 | addgene full sequence | sequence record 397989 | Addgene NGS Result
AGCATGAAGAGCACCCCAGGATACATAGATTACCACAACTCCGAGCCCTTCCACCTAGCGTGCTAACCAC
GCACGCTATTGTTGTATAGGCTAGGTGGAGGCTCAGTGATGATAAGTCTGCGATGGTGGATGCATGTGTC
ATGGTCATAGCTGTTTCCTGTGTGAAATTGTTATCCGCTCAGAGGGCACAATCCTATTCCGCGCTATCCG
ACAATCTCCAAGACATTAGGTGGAGTTCAGTTCGGCGTATGGCATATGTCGCTGGAAAGAACATGTGAGC
AAAAGGCCAGCAAAAGGCCAGGAACCGTAAAAAGGCCGCGTTGCTGGCGTTTTTCCATAGGCTCCGCCCC
CCTGACGAGCATCACAAAAATCGACGCTCAAGTCAGAGGTGGCGAAACCCGACAGGACTATAAAGATACC
AGGCGTTTCCCCCTGGAAGCTCCCTCGTGCGCTCTCCTGTTCCGACCCTGCCGCTTACCGGATACCTGTC
CGCCTTTCTCCCTTCGGGAAGCGTGGCGCTTTCTCATAGCTCACGCTGTAGGTATCTCAGTTCGGTGTAG
GTCGTTCGCTCCAAGCTGGGCTGTGTGCACGAACCCCCCGTTCAGCCCGACCGCTGCGCCTTATCCGGTA
ACTATCGTCTTGAGTCCAACCCGGTAAGACACGACTTATCGCCACTGGCAGCAGCCACTGGTAACAGGAT
TAGCAGAGCGAGGTATGTAGGCGGTGCTACAGAGTTCTTGAAGTGGTGGCCTAACTACGGCTACACTAGA
AGAACAGTATTTGGTATCTGCGCTCTGCTGAAGCCAGTTACCTTCGGAAAAAGAGTTGGTAGCTCTTGAT
CCGGCAAACAAACCACCGCTGGTAGCGGTGGTTTTTTTGTTTGCAAGCAGCAGATTACGCGCAGAAAAAA
AGGATCTCAAGAAGATCCTTTGATCTTTTCTACGGGGTCTGACGCTCTATTCAACAAAGCCGCCGTCCCG
TCAAGTCAGCGTAAATGGGTAGGGGGCTTCAAATCGTCCGCTCTGCCAGTGTTACAACCAATTAACAAAT
TCTGATTAGAAAAACTCATCGAGCATCAAATGAAACTGCAATTTATTCATATCAGGATTATCAATACCAT
ATTTTTGAAAAAGCCGTTTCTGTAATGAAGGAGAAAACTCACCGAGGCAGTTCCATAGGATGGCAAGATC
CTGGTATCGGTCTGCGATTCCGACTCGTCCAACATCAATACAACCTATTAATTTCCCCTCGTCAAAAATA
AGGTTATCAAGTGAGAAATCACCATGAGTGACGACTGAATCCGGTGAGAATGGCAAAAGCTTATGCATTT
CTTTCCAGACTTGTTCAACAGGCCAGCCATTACGCTCGTCATCAAAATCACTCGCATCAACCAAACCGTT
ATTCATTCGTGATTGCGCCTGAGCGAGACGAAATACGCGATCGCTGTTAAAAGGACAATTACAAACAGGA
ATCGAATGCAACCGGCGCAGGAACACTGCCAGCGCATCAACAATATTTTCACCTGAATCAGGATATTCTT
CTAATACCTGGAATGCTGTTTTCCCGGGGATCGCAGTGGTGAGTAACCATGCATCATCAGGAGTACGGAT
AAAATGCTTGATGGTCGGAAGAGGCATAAATTCCGTCAGCCAGTTTAGTCTGACCATCTCATCTGTAACA
TCATTGGCAACGCTACCTTTGCCATGTTTCAGAAACAACTCTGGCGCATCGGGCTTCCCATACAATCGAT
AGATTGTCGCACCTGATTGCCCGACATTATCGCGAGCCCATTTATACCCATATAAATCAGCATCCATGTT
GGAATTTAATCGCGGCCTCGAGCAAGACGTTTCCCGTTGAATATGGCTCATAACACCCCTTGTATTACTG
TTTATGTAAGCAGACAGTTTTATTGTTCATGATGATATATTTTTATCTTGTGCAATGTAACATCAGAGAT
TTTGAGACACAACGTGGCTTTCCCCCGCCGCTCTAGAACTAGTGGATCCAAATAAAACGAAAGGCTCAGT
CGAAAGACTGGGCCTTTCGTTTTATCTGTTGTTTGTCGCATTATACGAGACGTCCAGGTTGGGATACCTG
AAACAAAACCCATCGTACGGCCAAGGAAGTCTCCAATAACTGTGATCCACCACAAGCGCCAGGGTTTTCC
CAGTCACGACGTTGTAAAACGACGGCCAGTCATGCATAATCCGCACGCATCTGGAATAAGGAAGTGCCAT
TCCGCCTGACCTTAGCGTGCGAACAGCACGCTATTGTTGTATCATTACTCGCATCCATTCTCAGGCTGTC
TCGTCTCGTCTCCGAGCTCTTCAATGAGTCAGGGTCACGCGTAGGACGCGTCGAGTAGGGTATGACCGTT
AGTGAGGCTAGGTTCCGCAGCCACACGCCGTGTGAAGCTGGGGAGATTCCATGCGCGGACCATACCGTCA
ATTCTTCGGTTATGTTTCCGATGCGCT
